Addgene plasmid #125950: 104_pAAV-ProC15-CatCh-GFP-WPRE
Purpose: Targeting expression to neuronal and glial cell types in mice, non-human primates, and human retina
Depositing lab: Botond Roska. Depositing organization: Friedrich Miescher Institute for Biomedical Research. Publication: Targeting neuronal and glial cell types with synthetic promoter AAVs in mice, non-human primates and humans. Juttner J, Szabo A, Gross-Scherf B, Morikawa RK, Rompani SB, Hantz P, Szikra T, Esposti F, Cowan CS, Bharioke A, Patino-Alvarez CP, Keles O, Kusnyerik A, Azoulay T, Hartl D, Krebs AR, Schubeler D, Hajdu RI, Lukats A, Nemeth J, Nagy ZZ, Wu KC, Wu RH, Xiang L, Fang XL, Jin ZB, Goldblum D, Hasler PW, Scholl HPN, Krol J, Roska B. Nat Neurosci. 2019 Jul 8. pii: 10.1038/s41593-019-0431-2. doi: 10.1038/s41593-019-0431-2. PubMed 31285614.
Backbone
  Vector backbone: pAAV
  Vector type: AAV
Growth in bacteria
  Bacterial resistance: Ampicillin, 100 μg/mL
  Growth temperature: 37°C
  Growth strain: NEB Stable
  Copy number: High Copy
Gene/Insert
  Gene/Insert name: CatCh-GFP (alt name: ChR2(L132C)-EGFP)
  Species: Synthetic
  Promoter: ProC15
  Cloning method: Restriction Enzyme; 5′ cloning site Unknown (unknown if destroyed); 3′ cloning site Unknown (unknown if destroyed)
Terms and licenses: Academic/Nonprofit Terms; Industry Terms: Not Available to Industry
Depositor comments: Please visit https://www.biorxiv.org/content/early/2018/10/04/434720.full.pdf for BioRxiv preprint
How to cite: 104_pAAV-ProC15-CatCh-GFP-WPRE was a gift from Botond Roska (Addgene plasmid # 125950 ; http://n2t.net/addgene:125950 ; RRID:Addgene_125950)
