[The description below was written by a language model from this plasmid's Addgene catalogue record and pLannotate feature annotations shown in this document.]
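Description:
104_pAAV-ProC15-CatCh-GFP-WPRE is an AAV transfer plasmid built on a pAAV backbone, used to package a recombinant adeno-associated virus genome that expresses an optogenetic actuator under a synthetic cell-type-targeting promoter. In bacteria it is maintained as a high-copy plasmid through a ColE1/pUC-type origin and selected with ampicillin via the β-lactamase gene. A filamentous phage origin (called f1 in one annotation and M13 in the other) is also present, along with short pBR322-derived bom and rop remnants. The two annotated 6,421-nt records, one from the depositor and one from repository sequencing, show the same features in the same order and differ only in their numbering start point.

The expression cassette lies between AAV2 inverted terminal repeats, which provide the signals for replication and encapsidation of the vector genome. The downstream ITR is annotated in full, while the upstream one is detected only as two short fragments. According to the catalogue, expression is driven by the synthetic promoter ProC15. This is not annotated as such, but the region upstream of the coding sequence contains a segment matching the SV40 early promoter, which may be a component of the synthetic promoter design. The payload is CatCh-GFP, the L132C variant of the blue-light-gated cation channel channelrhodopsin-2, followed directly by EGFP as a fluorescent fusion tag for identifying expressing cells. A WPRE downstream enhances transcript stability and expression, and a human growth hormone polyadenylation signal terminates the transcript.

The stated purpose is targeting expression to neuronal and glial cell types in mouse, non-human primate and human retina. The record does not state which cell population ProC15 labels.
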