Features (pLannotate 1.2.2; 16 found; start..end, strand, type, name):
     12..39      +  repeat_region  AAV2 ITR (fragment): inverted terminal repeat of adeno-associated virus serotype 2 inverted
     68..95      +  repeat_region  AAV2 ITR (fragment): inverted terminal repeat of adeno-associated virus serotype 2 inverted
    662..858     +  promoter       SV40 promoter: SV40 early promoter
    871..1796    +  CDS            ChR2 (fragment): N-terminal fragment of channelrhodopsin-2 from the alga Chlamydomonas reinhardtii (Nagel et al., 2003) blue light-activated cation channel
   1801..2517    +  CDS            EGFP: EGFP is a basic (constitutively fluorescent) green fluorescent protein published in 1996, derived from Aequorea victoria. It is reported to be a rapidly-maturing weak dimer with moderate acid sensitivity.
   2524..2548    +  misc_feature   MCS (fragment): pBluescript multiple cloning site
   2548..3136    +  misc_feature   WPRE: woodchuck hepatitis virus posttranscriptional regulatory element
   3168..3644    +  polyA_signal   hGH poly(A) signal: human growth hormone polyadenylation signal
   3684..3824    +  repeat_region  AAV2 ITR: inverted terminal repeat of adeno-associated virus serotype 2 inverted
   3829..3880    -  misc_feature   bom (fragment): basis of mobility region from pBR322
   3899..4279    +  rep_origin     M13 ori (sequence partly withheld): M13 bacteriophage origin of replication; arrow indicates direction of (+) strand synthesis
   4355..4404    -  misc_feature   bom (fragment): basis of mobility region from pBR322
   4506..4541    -  CDS            rop (fragment): Rop protein, which maintains plasmids at low copy number; rop
   4636..4740    +  promoter       AmpR promoter: bla
   4741..5601    +  CDS            AmpR: β-lactamase; bla; confers resistance to ampicillin, carbenicillin, and related antibiotics
   5772..6360    +  rep_origin     ori: high-copy-number ColE1/pMB1/pBR322/pUC origin of replication
>Addgene plasmid #125950 | 104_pAAV-ProC15-CatCh-GFP-WPRE | depositor full sequence | sequence record 241070 | 104_pAAV-ProC15-CatCh-GFP-WPRE sequence 6421 bps
CCTGCAGGCAGCTGCGCGCTCGCTCGCTCACTGAGGCCGCCCGGGCGTCGGGCGACCTTTGGTCGCCCGG
CCTCAGTGAGCGAGCGAGCGCGCAGAGAGGGAGTGGCCAACTCCATCACTAGGGGTTCCTGCGGCCGCAC
GCGTCCATTATGTGAGTACACTCAAGTGTCCCGACCCTGACTTTACTCAAGTGTGTTCTCAGATCTCCTA
CTCAAGTGTGTTATTTTTTGGAAGACTCAAGTGTGCCATAAGTTCACTGACTCAAGTGTCAGATACCCGT
AAGAACTCAAGTGTAGGACTACAAGAAGCACTCAAGTGTAAAAATTGTAGGGAAACTCAAGTGTCTCGCA
ATTCACTGTACTCAAGTGTATCTTCTAAACATGGACTCAAGTGTTCTAGCTATTGTCAGACTCAAGTGTT
TTCCGGATCGGGACACTCAAGTGTGTTCATCGAAAAGCCACTCAAGTGTAACAGGAAGCACTCCACTCAA
GTGTCCCGTCGAGCTAGAGACTCAAGTGTCATTATCACGAGGAGACTCAAGTGTGGATGCAATCGGGGTA
CTCAAGTGTGTTAGGAGACTCTGAACTCAAGTGTCGTGAACTGTTTACGACTCAAGTGTAGGTGCGATAA
GCCCACTCAAGTGTGCTCGAGATCTGCGATCTGCATCTCAATTAGTCAGCAACCATAGTCCCGCCCCTAA
CTCCGCCCATCCCGCCCCTAACTCCGCCCAGTTCCGCCCATTCTCCGCCCCATCGCTGACTAATTTTTTT
TATTTATGCAGAGGCCGAGGCCGCCTCGGCCTCTGAGCTATTCCAGAAGTAGTGAGGAGGCTTTTTTGGA
GGCCTAGGCTTTTGCAAAGGATCCGCCACCATGGATTATGGAGGCGCCCTGAGTGCCGTTGGGCGCGAGC
TGCTATTTGTAACGAACCCAGTAGTCGTCAATGGCTCTGTACTTGTGCCTGAGGACCAGTGTTACTGCGC
GGGCTGGATTGAGTCGCGTGGCACAAACGGTGCCCAAACGGCGTCGAACGTGCTGCAATGGCTTGCTGCT
GGCTTCTCCATCCTACTGCTTATGTTTTACGCCTACCAAACATGGAAGTCAACCTGCGGCTGGGAGGAGA
TCTATGTGTGCGCTATCGAGATGGTCAAGGTGATTCTCGAGTTCTTCTTCGAGTTTAAGAACCCGTCCAT
GCTGTATCTAGCCACAGGCCACCGCGTCCAGTGGTTGCGTTACGCCGAGTGGCTTCTCACCTGCCCGGTC
ATTTGCATTCACCTGTCAAACCTGACGGGCTTGTCCAACGACTACAGCAGGCGCACCATGGGTCTGCTTG
TGTCTGATATTGGCACAATTGTGTGGGGCGCCACTTCCGCCATGGCCACCGGATACGTCAAGGTCATCTT
CTTCTGCCTGGGTCTGTGTTATGGTGCTAACACGTTCTTTCACGCTGCCAAGGCCTACATCGAGGGTTAC
CACACCGTGCCGAAGGGCCGGTGTCGCCAGGTGGTGACTGGCATGGCTTGGCTCTTCTTCGTATCATGGG
GTATGTTCCCCATCCTGTTCATCCTCGGCCCCGAGGGCTTCGGCGTCCTGAGCGTGTACGGCTCCACCGT
CGGCCACACCATCATTGACCTGATGTCGAAGAACTGCTGGGGTCTGCTCGGCCACTACCTGCGCGTGCTG
ATCCACGAGCATATCCTCATCCACGGCGACATTCGCAAGACCACCAAATTGAACATTGGTGGCACTGAGA
TTGAGGTCGAGACGCTGGTGGAGGACGAGGCCGAGGCTGGCGCGGTACCCATGGTGAGCAAGGGCGAGGA
GCTGTTCACCGGGGTGGTGCCCATCCTGGTCGAGCTGGACGGCGACGTAAACGGCCACAAGTTCAGCGTG
TCCGGCGAGGGCGAGGGCGATGCCACCTACGGCAAGCTGACCCTGAAGTTCATCTGCACCACCGGCAAGC
TGCCCGTGCCCTGGCCCACCCTCGTGACCACCCTGACCTACGGCGTGCAGTGCTTCAGCCGCTACCCCGA
CCACATGAAGCAGCACGACTTCTTCAAGTCCGCCATGCCCGAAGGCTACGTCCAGGAGCGCACCATCTTC
TTCAAGGACGACGGCAACTACAAGACCCGCGCCGAGGTGAAGTTCGAGGGCGACACCCTGGTGAACCGCA
TCGAGCTGAAGGGCATCGACTTCAAGGAGGACGGCAACATCCTGGGGCACAAGCTGGAGTACAACTACAA
CAGCCACAACGTCTATATCATGGCCGACAAGCAGAAGAACGGCATCAAGGTGAACTTCAAGATCCGCCAC
AACATCGAGGACGGCAGCGTGCAGCTCGCCGACCACTACCAGCAGAACACCCCCATCGGCGACGGCCCCG
TGCTGCTGCCCGACAACCACTACCTGAGCACCCAGTCCGCCCTGAGCAAAGACCCCAACGAGAAGCGCGA
TCACATGGTCCTGCTGGAGTTCGTGACCGCCGCCGGGATCACTCTCGGCATGGACGAGCTGTACAAGTGA
TAAGAATTCGATATCAAGCTTATCGATAATCAACCTCTGGATTACAAAATTTGTGAAAGATTGACTGGTA
TTCTTAACTATGTTGCTCCTTTTACGCTATGTGGATACGCTGCTTTAATGCCTTTGTATCATGCTATTGC
TTCCCGTATGGCTTTCATTTTCTCCTCCTTGTATAAATCCTGGTTGCTGTCTCTTTATGAGGAGTTGTGG
CCCGTTGTCAGGCAACGTGGCGTGGTGTGCACTGTGTTTGCTGACGCAACCCCCACTGGTTGGGGCATTG
CCACCACCTGTCAGCTCCTTTCCGGGACTTTCGCTTTCCCCCTCCCTATTGCCACGGCGGAACTCATCGC
CGCCTGCCTTGCCCGCTGCTGGACAGGGGCTCGGCTGTTGGGCACTGACAATTCCGTGGTGTTGTCGGGG
AAATCATCGTCCTTTCCTTGGCTGCTCGCCTATGTTGCCACCTGGATTCTGCGCGGGACGTCCTTCTGCT
ACGTCCCTTCGGCCCTCAATCCAGCGGACCTTCCTTCCCGCGGCCTGCTGCCGGCTCTGCGGCCTCTTCC
GCGTCTTCGCCTTCGCCCTCAGACGAGTCGGATCTCCCTTTGGGCCGCCTCCCCGCATCGATACCGAGCG
CTGCTCGAGAGATCTACGGGTGGCATCCCTGTGACCCCTCCCCAGTGCCTCTCCTGGCCCTGGAAGTTGC
CACTCCAGTGCCCACCAGCCTTGTCCTAATAAAATTAAGTTGCATCATTTTGTCTGACTAGGTGTCCTTC
TATAATATTATGGGGTGGAGGGGGGTGGTATGGAGCAAGGGGCAAGTTGGGAAGACAACCTGTAGGGCCT
GCGGGGTCTATTGGGAACCAAGCTGGAGTGCAGTGGCACAATCTTGGCTCACTGCAATCTCCGCCTCCTG
GGTTCAAGCGATTCTCCTGCCTCAGCCTCCCGAGTTGTTGGGATTCCAGGCATGCATGACCAGGCTCAGC
TAATTTTTGTTTTTTTGGTAGAGACGGGGTTTCACCATATTGGCCAGGCTGGTCTCCAACTCCTAATCTC
AGGTGATCTACCCACCTTGGCCTCCCAAATTGCTGGGATTACAGGCGTGAACCACTGCTCCCTTCCCTGT
CCTTCTGATTTTGTAGGTAACCACGTGCGGACCGAGCGGCCGCAGGAACCCCTAGTGATGGAGTTGGCCA
CTCCCTCTCTGCGCGCTCGCTCGCTCACTGAGGCCGGGCGACCAAAGGTCGCCCGACGCCCGGGCTTTGC
CCGGGCGGCCTCAGTGAGCGAGCGAGCGCGCAGCTGCCTGCAGGGGCGCCTGATGCGGTATTTTCTCCTT
ACGCATCTGTGCGGTATTTCACACCGCATA
[142 nt withheld, positions 3881-4022]
C
[141 nt withheld, positions 4024-4164]
CCTTTGACGTTGGAGTCCACGTTCTTT
[37 nt withheld, positions 4192-4228]
ACCCTATCTCGGGCTATTCTTTTGATTTATAAGGGATTTTGCCGATTTCGGCCTATTGGTTAAAAAATGA
GCTGATTTAACAAAAATTTAACGCGAATTTTAACAAAATATTAACGTTTACAATTTTATGGTGCACTCTC
AGTACAATCTGCTCTGATGCCGCATAGTTAAGCCAGCCCCGACACCCGCCAACACCCGCTGACGCGCCCT
GACGGGCTTGTCTGCTCCCGGCATCCGCTTACAGACAAGCTGTGACCGTCTCCGGGAGCTGCATGTGTCA
GAGGTTTTCACCGTCATCACCGAAACGCGCGAGACGAAAGGGCCTCGTGATACGCCTATTTTTATAGGTT
AATGTCATGATAATAATGGTTTCTTAGACGTCAGGTGGCACTTTTCGGGGAAATGTGCGCGGAACCCCTA
TTTGTTTATTTTTCTAAATACATTCAAATATGTATCCGCTCATGAGACAATAACCCTGATAAATGCTTCA
ATAATATTGAAAAAGGAAGAGTATGAGTATTCAACATTTCCGTGTCGCCCTTATTCCCTTTTTTGCGGCA
TTTTGCCTTCCTGTTTTTGCTCACCCAGAAACGCTGGTGAAAGTAAAAGATGCTGAAGATCAGTTGGGTG
CACGAGTGGGTTACATCGAACTGGATCTCAACAGCGGTAAGATCCTTGAGAGTTTTCGCCCCGAAGAACG
TTTTCCAATGATGAGCACTTTTAAAGTTCTGCTATGTGGCGCGGTATTATCCCGTATTGACGCCGGGCAA
GAGCAACTCGGTCGCCGCATACACTATTCTCAGAATGACTTGGTTGAGTACTCACCAGTCACAGAAAAGC
ATCTTACGGATGGCATGACAGTAAGAGAATTATGCAGTGCTGCCATAACCATGAGTGATAACACTGCGGC
CAACTTACTTCTGACAACGATCGGAGGACCGAAGGAGCTAACCGCTTTTTTGCACAACATGGGGGATCAT
GTAACTCGCCTTGATCGTTGGGAACCGGAGCTGAATGAAGCCATACCAAACGACGAGCGTGACACCACGA
TGCCTGTAGCAATGGCAACAACGTTGCGCAAACTATTAACTGGCGAACTACTTACTCTAGCTTCCCGGCA
ACAATTAATAGACTGGATGGAGGCGGATAAAGTTGCAGGACCACTTCTGCGCTCGGCCCTTCCGGCTGGC
TGGTTTATTGCTGATAAATCTGGAGCCGGTGAGCGTGGGTCTCGCGGTATCATTGCAGCACTGGGGCCAG
ATGGTAAGCCCTCCCGTATCGTAGTTATCTACACGACGGGGAGTCAGGCAACTATGGATGAACGAAATAG
ACAGATCGCTGAGATAGGTGCCTCACTGATTAAGCATTGGTAACTGTCAGACCAAGTTTACTCATATATA
CTTTAGATTGATTTAAAACTTCATTTTTAATTTAAAAGGATCTAGGTGAAGATCCTTTTTGATAATCTCA
TGACCAAAATCCCTTAACGTGAGTTTTCGTTCCACTGAGCGTCAGACCCCGTAGAAAAGATCAAAGGATC
TTCTTGAGATCCTTTTTTTCTGCGCGTAATCTGCTGCTTGCAAACAAAAAAACCACCGCTACCAGCGGTG
GTTTGTTTGCCGGATCAAGAGCTACCAACTCTTTTTCCGAAGGTAACTGGCTTCAGCAGAGCGCAGATAC
CAAATACTGTCCTTCTAGTGTAGCCGTAGTTAGGCCACCACTTCAAGAACTCTGTAGCACCGCCTACATA
CCTCGCTCTGCTAATCCTGTTACCAGTGGCTGCTGCCAGTGGCGATAAGTCGTGTCTTACCGGGTTGGAC
TCAAGACGATAGTTACCGGATAAGGCGCAGCGGTCGGGCTGAACGGGGGGTTCGTGCACACAGCCCAGCT
TGGAGCGAACGACCTACACCGAACTGAGATACCTACAGCGTGAGCTATGAGAAAGCGCCACGCTTCCCGA
AGGGAGAAAGGCGGACAGGTATCCGGTAAGCGGCAGGGTCGGAACAGGAGAGCGCACGAGGGAGCTTCCA
GGGGGAAACGCCTGGTATCTTTATAGTCCTGTCGGGTTTCGCCACCTCTGACTTGAGCGTCGATTTTTGT
GATGCTCGTCAGGGGGGCGGAGCCTATGGAAAAACGCCAGCAACGCGGCCTTTTTACGGTTCCTGGCCTT
TTGCTGGCCTTTTGCTCACATGT
