Features (pLannotate 1.2.2; 16 found; start..end, strand, type, name):
    532..728     +  promoter       SV40 promoter: SV40 early promoter
    741..1666    +  CDS            ChR2 (fragment): N-terminal fragment of channelrhodopsin-2 from the alga Chlamydomonas reinhardtii (Nagel et al., 2003) blue light-activated cation channel
   1671..2387    +  CDS            EGFP: EGFP is a basic (constitutively fluorescent) green fluorescent protein published in 1996, derived from Aequorea victoria. It is reported to be a rapidly-maturing weak dimer with moderate acid sensitivity.
   2394..2418    +  misc_feature   MCS (fragment): pBluescript multiple cloning site
   2418..3006    +  misc_feature   WPRE: woodchuck hepatitis virus posttranscriptional regulatory element
   3038..3514    +  polyA_signal   hGH poly(A) signal: human growth hormone polyadenylation signal
   3554..3694    +  repeat_region  AAV2 ITR: inverted terminal repeat of adeno-associated virus serotype 2 inverted
   3699..3750    -  misc_feature   bom (fragment): basis of mobility region from pBR322
   3769..4224    +  rep_origin     f1 ori (sequence partly withheld): f1 bacteriophage origin of replication; arrow indicates direction of (+) strand synthesis
   4225..4274    -  misc_feature   bom (fragment): basis of mobility region from pBR322
   4376..4411    -  CDS            rop (fragment): Rop protein, which maintains plasmids at low copy number; rop
   4506..4610    +  promoter       AmpR promoter: bla
   4611..5471    +  CDS            AmpR: β-lactamase; bla; confers resistance to ampicillin, carbenicillin, and related antibiotics
   5642..6230    +  rep_origin     ori: high-copy-number ColE1/pMB1/pBR322/pUC origin of replication
   6303..6330    +  repeat_region  AAV2 ITR (fragment): inverted terminal repeat of adeno-associated virus serotype 2 inverted
   6359..6386    +  repeat_region  AAV2 ITR (fragment): inverted terminal repeat of adeno-associated virus serotype 2 inverted
>Addgene plasmid #125950 | 104_pAAV-ProC15-CatCh-GFP-WPRE | addgene full sequence | sequence record 257277 | Addgene NGS Result
GCGGCCGCACGCGTCCATTATGTGAGTACACTCAAGTGTCCCGACCCTGACTTTACTCAAGTGTGTTCTC
AGATCTCCTACTCAAGTGTGTTATTTTTTGGAAGACTCAAGTGTGCCATAAGTTCACTGACTCAAGTGTC
AGATACCCGTAAGAACTCAAGTGTAGGACTACAAGAAGCACTCAAGTGTAAAAATTGTAGGGAAACTCAA
GTGTCTCGCAATTCACTGTACTCAAGTGTATCTTCTAAACATGGACTCAAGTGTTCTAGCTATTGTCAGA
CTCAAGTGTTTTCCGGATCGGGACACTCAAGTGTGTTCATCGAAAAGCCACTCAAGTGTAACAGGAAGCA
CTCCACTCAAGTGTCCCGTCGAGCTAGAGACTCAAGTGTCATTATCACGAGGAGACTCAAGTGTGGATGC
AATCGGGGTACTCAAGTGTGTTAGGAGACTCTGAACTCAAGTGTCGTGAACTGTTTACGACTCAAGTGTA
GGTGCGATAAGCCCACTCAAGTGTGCTCGAGATCTGCGATCTGCATCTCAATTAGTCAGCAACCATAGTC
CCGCCCCTAACTCCGCCCATCCCGCCCCTAACTCCGCCCAGTTCCGCCCATTCTCCGCCCCATCGCTGAC
TAATTTTTTTTATTTATGCAGAGGCCGAGGCCGCCTCGGCCTCTGAGCTATTCCAGAAGTAGTGAGGAGG
CTTTTTTGGAGGCCTAGGCTTTTGCAAAGGATCCGCCACCATGGATTATGGAGGCGCCCTGAGTGCCGTT
GGGCGCGAGCTGCTATTTGTAACGAACCCAGTAGTCGTCAATGGCTCTGTACTTGTGCCTGAGGACCAGT
GTTACTGCGCGGGCTGGATTGAGTCGCGTGGCACAAACGGTGCCCAAACGGCGTCGAACGTGCTGCAATG
GCTTGCTGCTGGCTTCTCCATCCTACTGCTTATGTTTTACGCCTACCAAACATGGAAGTCAACCTGCGGC
TGGGAGGAGATCTATGTGTGCGCTATCGAGATGGTCAAGGTGATTCTCGAGTTCTTCTTCGAGTTTAAGA
ACCCGTCCATGCTGTATCTAGCCACAGGCCACCGCGTCCAGTGGTTGCGTTACGCCGAGTGGCTTCTCAC
CTGCCCGGTCATTTGCATTCACCTGTCAAACCTGACGGGCTTGTCCAACGACTACAGCAGGCGCACCATG
GGTCTGCTTGTGTCTGATATTGGCACAATTGTGTGGGGCGCCACTTCCGCCATGGCCACCGGATACGTCA
AGGTCATCTTCTTCTGCCTGGGTCTGTGTTATGGTGCTAACACGTTCTTTCACGCTGCCAAGGCCTACAT
CGAGGGTTACCACACCGTGCCGAAGGGCCGGTGTCGCCAGGTGGTGACTGGCATGGCTTGGCTCTTCTTC
GTATCATGGGGTATGTTCCCCATCCTGTTCATCCTCGGCCCCGAGGGCTTCGGCGTCCTGAGCGTGTACG
GCTCCACCGTCGGCCACACCATCATTGACCTGATGTCGAAGAACTGCTGGGGTCTGCTCGGCCACTACCT
GCGCGTGCTGATCCACGAGCATATCCTCATCCACGGCGACATTCGCAAGACCACCAAATTGAACATTGGT
GGCACTGAGATTGAGGTCGAGACGCTGGTGGAGGACGAGGCCGAGGCTGGCGCGGTACCCATGGTGAGCA
AGGGCGAGGAGCTGTTCACCGGGGTGGTGCCCATCCTGGTCGAGCTGGACGGCGACGTAAACGGCCACAA
GTTCAGCGTGTCCGGCGAGGGCGAGGGCGATGCCACCTACGGCAAGCTGACCCTGAAGTTCATCTGCACC
ACCGGCAAGCTGCCCGTGCCCTGGCCCACCCTCGTGACCACCCTGACCTACGGCGTGCAGTGCTTCAGCC
GCTACCCCGACCACATGAAGCAGCACGACTTCTTCAAGTCCGCCATGCCCGAAGGCTACGTCCAGGAGCG
CACCATCTTCTTCAAGGACGACGGCAACTACAAGACCCGCGCCGAGGTGAAGTTCGAGGGCGACACCCTG
GTGAACCGCATCGAGCTGAAGGGCATCGACTTCAAGGAGGACGGCAACATCCTGGGGCACAAGCTGGAGT
ACAACTACAACAGCCACAACGTCTATATCATGGCCGACAAGCAGAAGAACGGCATCAAGGTGAACTTCAA
GATCCGCCACAACATCGAGGACGGCAGCGTGCAGCTCGCCGACCACTACCAGCAGAACACCCCCATCGGC
GACGGCCCCGTGCTGCTGCCCGACAACCACTACCTGAGCACCCAGTCCGCCCTGAGCAAAGACCCCAACG
AGAAGCGCGATCACATGGTCCTGCTGGAGTTCGTGACCGCCGCCGGGATCACTCTCGGCATGGACGAGCT
GTACAAGTGATAAGAATTCGATATCAAGCTTATCGATAATCAACCTCTGGATTACAAAATTTGTGAAAGA
TTGACTGGTATTCTTAACTATGTTGCTCCTTTTACGCTATGTGGATACGCTGCTTTAATGCCTTTGTATC
ATGCTATTGCTTCCCGTATGGCTTTCATTTTCTCCTCCTTGTATAAATCCTGGTTGCTGTCTCTTTATGA
GGAGTTGTGGCCCGTTGTCAGGCAACGTGGCGTGGTGTGCACTGTGTTTGCTGACGCAACCCCCACTGGT
TGGGGCATTGCCACCACCTGTCAGCTCCTTTCCGGGACTTTCGCTTTCCCCCTCCCTATTGCCACGGCGG
AACTCATCGCCGCCTGCCTTGCCCGCTGCTGGACAGGGGCTCGGCTGTTGGGCACTGACAATTCCGTGGT
GTTGTCGGGGAAATCATCGTCCTTTCCTTGGCTGCTCGCCTATGTTGCCACCTGGATTCTGCGCGGGACG
TCCTTCTGCTACGTCCCTTCGGCCCTCAATCCAGCGGACCTTCCTTCCCGCGGCCTGCTGCCGGCTCTGC
GGCCTCTTCCGCGTCTTCGCCTTCGCCCTCAGACGAGTCGGATCTCCCTTTGGGCCGCCTCCCCGCATCG
ATACCGAGCGCTGCTCGAGAGATCTACGGGTGGCATCCCTGTGACCCCTCCCCAGTGCCTCTCCTGGCCC
TGGAAGTTGCCACTCCAGTGCCCACCAGCCTTGTCCTAATAAAATTAAGTTGCATCATTTTGTCTGACTA
GGTGTCCTTCTATAATATTATGGGGTGGAGGGGGGTGGTATGGAGCAAGGGGCAAGTTGGGAAGACAACC
TGTAGGGCCTGCGGGGTCTATTGGGAACCAAGCTGGAGTGCAGTGGCACAATCTTGGCTCACTGCAATCT
CCGCCTCCTGGGTTCAAGCGATTCTCCTGCCTCAGCCTCCCGAGTTGTTGGGATTCCAGGCATGCATGAC
CAGGCTCAGCTAATTTTTGTTTTTTTGGTAGAGACGGGGTTTCACCATATTGGCCAGGCTGGTCTCCAAC
TCCTAATCTCAGGTGATCTACCCACCTTGGCCTCCCAAATTGCTGGGATTACAGGCGTGAACCACTGCTC
CCTTCCCTGTCCTTCTGATTTTGTAGGTAACCACGTGCGGACCGAGCGGCCGCAGGAACCCCTAGTGATG
GAGTTGGCCACTCCCTCTCTGCGCGCTCGCTCGCTCACTGAGGCCGGGCGACCAAAGGTCGCCCGACGCC
CGGGCTTTGCCCGGGCGGCCTCAGTGAGCGAGCGAGCGCGCAGCTGCCTGCAGGGGCGCCTGATGCGGTA
TTTTCTCCTTACGCATCTGTGCGGTATTTCACACCGCATA
[95 nt withheld, positions 3751-3845]
T
[46 nt withheld, positions 3847-3892]
C
[141 nt withheld, positions 3894-4034]
CCTTTGACGTTGGAGTCCACGTTCTTT
[37 nt withheld, positions 4062-4098]
ACTCTATCTCGGGCTATTCTTTTGATTTATAAGGGATTTTGCCGATTTCGGTCTATTGGTTAAAAAATGA
GCTGATTTAACAAAAATTTAACGCGAATTTTAACAAAATATTAACGTTTACAATTTTATGGTGCACTCTC
AGTACAATCTGCTCTGATGCCGCATAGTTAAGCCAGCCCCGACACCCGCCAACACCCGCTGACGCGCCCT
GACGGGCTTGTCTGCTCCCGGCATCCGCTTACAGACAAGCTGTGACCGTCTCCGGGAGCTGCATGTGTCA
GAGGTTTTCACCGTCATCACCGAAACGCGCGAGACGAAAGGGCCTCGTGATACGCCTATTTTTATAGGTT
AATGTCATGATAATAATGGTTTCTTAGACGTCAGGTGGCACTTTTCGGGGAAATGTGCGCGGAACCCCTA
TTTGTTTATTTTTCTAAATACATTCAAATATGTATCCGCTCATGAGACAATAACCCTGATAAATGCTTCA
ATAATATTGAAAAAGGAAGAGTATGAGTATTCAACATTTCCGTGTCGCCCTTATTCCCTTTTTTGCGGCA
TTTTGCCTTCCTGTTTTTGCTCACCCAGAAACGCTGGTGAAAGTAAAAGATGCTGAAGATCAGTTGGGTG
CACGAGTGGGTTACATCGAACTGGATCTCAACAGCGGTAAGATCCTTGAGAGTTTTCGCCCCGAAGAACG
TTTTCCAATGATGAGCACTTTTAAAGTTCTGCTATGTGGCGCGGTATTATCCCGTATTGACGCCGGGCAA
GAGCAACTCGGTCGCCGCATACACTATTCTCAGAATGACTTGGTTGAGTACTCACCAGTCACAGAAAAGC
ATCTTACGGATGGCATGACAGTAAGAGAATTATGCAGTGCTGCCATAACCATGAGTGATAACACTGCGGC
CAACTTACTTCTGACAACGATCGGAGGACCGAAGGAGCTAACCGCTTTTTTGCACAACATGGGGGATCAT
GTAACTCGCCTTGATCGTTGGGAACCGGAGCTGAATGAAGCCATACCAAACGACGAGCGTGACACCACGA
TGCCTGTAGCAATGGCAACAACGTTGCGCAAACTATTAACTGGCGAACTACTTACTCTAGCTTCCCGGCA
ACAATTAATAGACTGGATGGAGGCGGATAAAGTTGCAGGACCACTTCTGCGCTCGGCCCTTCCGGCTGGC
TGGTTTATTGCTGATAAATCTGGAGCCGGTGAGCGTGGGTCTCGCGGTATCATTGCAGCACTGGGGCCAG
ATGGTAAGCCCTCCCGTATCGTAGTTATCTACACGACGGGGAGTCAGGCAACTATGGATGAACGAAATAG
ACAGATCGCTGAGATAGGTGCCTCACTGATTAAGCATTGGTAACTGTCAGACCAAGTTTACTCATATATA
CTTTAGATTGATTTAAAACTTCATTTTTAATTTAAAAGGATCTAGGTGAAGATCCTTTTTGATAATCTCA
TGACCAAAATCCCTTAACGTGAGTTTTCGTTCCACTGAGCGTCAGACCCCGTAGAAAAGATCAAAGGATC
TTCTTGAGATCCTTTTTTTCTGCGCGTAATCTGCTGCTTGCAAACAAAAAAACCACCGCTACCAGCGGTG
GTTTGTTTGCCGGATCAAGAGCTACCAACTCTTTTTCCGAAGGTAACTGGCTTCAGCAGAGCGCAGATAC
CAAATACTGTTCTTCTAGTGTAGCCGTAGTTAGGCCACCACTTCAAGAACTCTGTAGCACCGCCTACATA
CCTCGCTCTGCTAATCCTGTTACCAGTGGCTGCTGCCAGTGGCGATAAGTCGTGTCTTACCGGGTTGGAC
TCAAGACGATAGTTACCGGATAAGGCGCAGCGGTCGGGCTGAACGGGGGGTTCGTGCACACAGCCCAGCT
TGGAGCGAACGACCTACACCGAACTGAGATACCTACAGCGTGAGCTATGAGAAAGCGCCACGCTTCCCGA
AGGGAGAAAGGCGGACAGGTATCCGGTAAGCGGCAGGGTCGGAACAGGAGAGCGCACGAGGGAGCTTCCA
GGGGGAAACGCCTGGTATCTTTATAGTCCTGTCGGGTTTCGCCACCTCTGACTTGAGCGTCGATTTTTGT
GATGCTCGTCAGGGGGGCGGAGCCTATGGAAAAACGCCAGCAACGCGGCCTTTTTACGGTTCCTGGCCTT
TTGCTGGCCTTTTGCTCACATGTCCTGCAGGCAGCTGCGCGCTCGCTCGCTCACTGAGGCCGCCCGGGCG
TCGGGCGACCTTTGGTCGCCCGGCCTCAGTGAGCGAGCGAGCGCGCAGAGAGGGAGTGGCCAACTCCATC
ACTAGGGGTTCCT
